LOCUS       Exported 2143 bp ds-DNA circular SYN 13-MAY-2021
DEFINITION  MoClo golden gate assembly AB part plasmid for J23101 (strength
            1791x Anderson promoter; see
            http://parts.igem.org/Promoters/Catalog/Anderson); AB overhangs..
ACCESSION   .
VERSION     .
KEYWORDS    P1m
SOURCE      synthetic DNA construct
  ORGANISM  synthetic DNA construct
REFERENCE   1 (bases 1 to 2143)
  TITLE     CIDAR MoClo Extension
REFERENCE   2 (bases 1 to 2143)
  AUTHORS   .
  TITLE     Direct Submission
  JOURNAL   Exported May 13, 2021 from SnapGene Server 1.1.58
            http://www.snapgene.com
FEATURES             Location/Qualifiers
     source          1..2143
                     /organism="synthetic DNA construct"
                     /mol_type="other DNA"
     misc_feature    51..71
                     /label=BioBrick suffix
                     /note="universal suffix for all parts"
     primer_bind     complement(77..94)
                     /label=L4440
                     /note="L4440 vector, forward primer"
     rep_origin      complement(248..836)
                     /direction=LEFT
                     /label=ori
                     /note="high-copy-number ColE1/pMB1/pBR322/pUC origin of
                     replication"
     primer_bind     complement(328..347)
                     /label=pBR322ori-F
                     /note="pBR322 origin, forward primer"
     CDS             complement(1007..1867)
                     /codon_start=1
                     /gene="bla"
                     /product="beta-lactamase"
                     /label=AmpR
                     /note="confers resistance to ampicillin, carbenicillin, and
                     related antibiotics"
                     /translation="MSIQHFRVALIPFFAAFCLPVFAHPETLVKVKDAEDQLGARVGYI
                     ELDLNSGKILESFRPEERFPMMSTFKVLLCGAVLSRIDAGQEQLGRRIHYSQNDLVEYS
                     PVTEKHLTDGMTVRELCSAAITMSDNTAANLLLTTIGGPKELTAFLHNMGDHVTRLDRW
                     EPELNEAIPNDERDTTMPVAMATTLRKLLTGELLTLASRQQLIDWMEADKVAGPLLRSA
                     LPAGWFIADKSGAGERGSRGIIAALGPDGKPSRIVVIYTTGSQATMDERNRQIAEIGAS
                     LIKHW"
     primer_bind     1630..1649
                     /label=Amp-R
                     /note="Ampicillin resistance gene, reverse primer"
     promoter        complement(1868..1972)
                     /gene="bla"
                     /label=AmpR promoter
     primer_bind     2040..2058
                     /label=pBRforEco
                     /note="pBR322 vectors, upsteam of EcoRI site, forward
                     primer"
     terminator      2062..2105
                     /label=bacterial terminator
                     /note="putative bacterial transcription terminator"
     misc_feature    2108..2129
                     /label=BioBrick prefix
                     /note="BioBrick prefix for parts that do not start with
                     ""ATG"""
ORIGIN
        1 ggagtttaca gctagctcag tcctaggtat tatgctagct actagagacc tactagtagc
       61 ggccgctgca ggcttcctcg ctcactgact cgctgcgctc ggtcgttcgg ctgcggcgag
      121 cggtatcagc tcactcaaag gcggtaatac ggttatccac agaatcaggg gataacgcag
      181 gaaagaacat gtgagcaaaa ggccagcaaa aggccaggaa ccgtaaaaag gccgcgttgc
      241 tggcgttttt ccacaggctc cgcccccctg acgagcatca caaaaatcga cgctcaagtc
      301 agaggtggcg aaacccgaca ggactataaa gataccaggc gtttccccct ggaagctccc
      361 tcgtgcgctc tcctgttccg accctgccgc ttaccggata cctgtccgcc tttctccctt
      421 cgggaagcgt ggcgctttct catagctcac gctgtaggta tctcagttcg gtgtaggtcg
      481 ttcgctccaa gctgggctgt gtgcacgaac cccccgttca gcccgaccgc tgcgccttat
      541 ccggtaacta tcgtcttgag tccaacccgg taagacacga cttatcgcca ctggcagcag
      601 ccactggtaa caggattagc agagcgaggt atgtaggcgg tgctacagag ttcttgaagt
      661 ggtggcctaa ctacggctac actagaagaa cagtatttgg tatctgcgct ctgctgaagc
      721 cagttacctt cggaaaaaga gttggtagct cttgatccgg caaacaaacc accgctggta
      781 gcggtggttt ttttgtttgc aagcagcaga ttacgcgcag aaaaaaagga tctcaagaag
      841 atcctttgat cttttctacg gggtctgacg ctcagtggaa cgaaaactca cgttaaggga
      901 ttttggtcat gagattatca aaaaggatct tcacctagat ccttttaaat taaaaatgaa
      961 gttttaaatc aatctaaagt atatatgagt aaacttggtc tgacagttac caatgcttaa
     1021 tcagtgaggc acctatctca gcgatctgtc tatttcgttc atccatagtt gcctgactcc
     1081 ccgtcgtgta gataactacg atacgggagg gcttaccatc tggccccagt gctgcaatga
     1141 taccgcgcga cccacgctca ccggctccag atttatcagc aataaaccag ccagccggaa
     1201 gggccgagcg cagaagtggt cctgcaactt tatccgcctc catccagtct attaattgtt
     1261 gccgggaagc tagagtaagt agttcgccag ttaatagttt gcgcaacgtt gttgccattg
     1321 ctacaggcat cgtggtgtca cgctcgtcgt ttggtatggc ttcattcagc tccggttccc
     1381 aacgatcaag gcgagttaca tgatccccca tgttgtgcaa aaaagcggtt agctccttcg
     1441 gtcctccgat cgttgtcaga agtaagttgg ccgcagtgtt atcactcatg gttatggcag
     1501 cactgcataa ttctcttact gtcatgccat ccgtaagatg cttttctgtg actggtgagt
     1561 actcaaccaa gtcattctga gaatagtgta tgcggcgacc gagttgctct tgcccggcgt
     1621 caatacggga taataccgcg ccacatagca gaactttaaa agtgctcatc attggaaaac
     1681 gttcttcggg gcgaaaactc tcaaggatct taccgctgtt gagatccagt tcgatgtaac
     1741 ccactcgtgc acccaactga tcttcagcat cttttacttt caccagcgtt tctgggtgag
     1801 caaaaacagg aaggcaaaat gccgcaaaaa agggaataag ggcgacacgg aaatgttgaa
     1861 tactcatact cttccttttt caatattatt gaagcattta tcagggttat tgtctcatga
     1921 gcggatacat atttgaatgt atttagaaaa ataaacaaat aggggttccg cgcacatttc
     1981 cccgaaaagt gccacctgac gtctaagaaa ccattattat catgacatta acctataaaa
     2041 ataggcgtat cacgaggcag aatttcagat aaaaaaaatc cttagctttc gctaaggatg
     2101 atttctggaa ttcgcggccg cttctagaga ctagtgggtc tca
//
