[The description below was written by a language model from this plasmid's Addgene catalogue record and the feature table of its GenBank file.]
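Description:
P1m is a small synthetic-biology part plasmid (2,143 bp in the held sequence record) from the CIDAR MoClo Extension collection, built on the roughly 2.1 kb DVA backbone. It is a basic-level Golden Gate/MoClo part vector for use in E. coli, where it replicates from a high-copy ColE1/pMB1-type (pUC) origin. Selection is with ampicillin, through a beta-lactamase (bla, AmpR) gene driven by its own promoter.

The payload is a 43 bp synthetic insert carrying J23101, a member of the Anderson family of constitutive bacterial promoters, for which the record gives a relative strength value of 1791. The part is flanked by the MoClo "A" and "B" fusion-site overhangs, which define the promoter position in the assembly standard. In MoClo workflows, Type IIS restriction digestion releases such a part with these overhangs so that it ligates in a fixed order with downstream parts such as ribosome binding sites, coding sequences and terminators to form a transcription unit in a destination vector. The record does not say which enzyme is used or list the overhang sequences.

The feature table annotates only backbone elements. These are the origin, AmpR and its promoter, a putative bacterial transcription terminator, BioBrick prefix and suffix sequences, and several standard sequencing primer sites. The J23101 promoter is not annotated, although the unannotated stretch between the BioBrick prefix and suffix, which spans the numbering origin of the circular map, is the likely location of the insert. The catalogue lists Gibson cloning as the method used to build the plasmid. P1m mainly serves as a reusable, relatively strong constitutive promoter module for combinatorial assembly of bacterial genetic circuits and expression cassettes.
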