Addgene plasmid #120934: P1m
Purpose: MoClo golden gate assembly AB part plasmid for J23101 (strength 1791x Anderson promoter; see http://parts.igem.org/Promoters/Catalog/Anderson); AB overhangs.
Depositing lab: Richard Murray.
Backbone
  Vector backbone: DVA
  Backbone size w/o insert (bp): 2100
  Vector type: Synthetic Biology
Growth in bacteria
  Bacterial resistance: Ampicillin, 100 μg/mL
  Growth temperature: 37°C
  Growth strain: JM109
  Copy number: High Copy
Gene/Insert
  Gene/Insert name: J23101
  Species: Synthetic
  Insert size (bp): 43
  Cloning method: Gibson Cloning
  Sequencing primers: 5′ AAATAGGCGTATCACGAGGCA; 3′ TTACCGCCTTTGAGTGAGCTG
Terms and licenses: Academic/Nonprofit Terms; Industry Terms: Not Available to Industry
Depositor comments: Please see Supplemental Documents for annotated Genbank file.
How to cite: P1m was a gift from Richard Murray (Addgene plasmid # 120934 ; http://n2t.net/addgene:120934 ; RRID:Addgene_120934)
