>Addgene plasmid #120934 | P1m | depositor partial sequence | sequence record 229922 | insert sequence
GGAGTTTACAGCTAGCTCAGTCCTAGGTATTATGCTAGCTACT
